>Addgene plasmid #243751 | TwinStrepSUMO-Ad5-SpyCatcher | addgene full sequence | sequence record 486994 | Addgene NGS Result
TTCTTGAAGACGAAAGGGCCTCGTGATACGCCTATTTTTATAGGTTAATGTCATGATAATAATGGTTTCT
TAGACGTCAGGTGGCACTTTTCGGGGAAATGTGCGCGGAACCCCTATTTGTTTATTTTTCTAAATACATT
CAAATATGTATCCGCTCATGAGACAATAACCCTGATAAATGCTTCAATAATATTGAAAAAGGAAGAGTAT
GAGTATTCAACATTTCCGTGTCGCCCTTATTCCCTTTTTTGCGGCATTTTGCCTTCCTGTTTTTGCTCAC
CCAGAAACGCTGGTGAAAGTAAAAGATGCTGAAGATCAGTTGGGTGCACGAGTGGGTTACATCGAACTGG
ATCTCAACAGCGGTAAGATCCTTGAGAGTTTTCGCCCCGAAGAACGTTTTCCAATGATGAGCACTTTTAA
AGTTCTGCTATGTGGCGCGGTATTATCCCGTGTTGACGCCGGGCAAGAGCAACTCGGTCGCCGCATACAC
TATTCTCAGAATGACTTGGTTGAGTACTCACCAGTCACAGAAAAGCATCTTACGGATGGCATGACAGTAA
GAGAATTATGCAGTGCTGCCATAACCATGAGTGATAACACTGCGGCCAACTTACTTCTGACAACGATCGG
AGGACCGAAGGAGCTAACCGCTTTTTTGCACAACATGGGGGATCATGTAACTCGCCTTGATCGTTGGGAA
CCGGAGCTGAATGAAGCCATACCAAACGACGAGCGTGACACCACGATGCCTGCAGCAATGGCAACAACGT
TGCGCAAACTATTAACTGGCGAACTACTTACTCTAGCTTCCCGGCAACAATTAATAGACTGGATGGAGGC
GGATAAAGTTGCAGGACCACTTCTGCGCTCGGCCCTTCCGGCTGGCTGGTTTATTGCTGATAAATCTGGA
GCCGGTGAGCGTGGGTCTCGCGGTATCATTGCAGCACTGGGGCCAGATGGTAAGCCCTCCCGTATCGTAG
TTATCTACACGACGGGGAGTCAGGCAACTATGGATGAACGAAATAGACAGATCGCTGAGATAGGTGCCTC
ACTGATTAAGCATTGGTAACTGTCAGACCAAGTTTACTCATATATACTTTAGATTGATTTAAAACTTCAT
TTTTAATTTAAAAGGATCTAGGTGAAGATCCTTTTTGATAATCTCATGACCAAAATCCCTTAACGTGAGT
TTTCGTTCCACTGAGCGTCAGACCCCGTAGAAAAGATCAAAGGATCTTCTTGAGATCCTTTTTTTCTGCG
CGTAATCTGCTGCTTGCAAACAAAAAAACCACCGCTACCAGCGGTGGTTTGTTTGCCGGATCAAGAGCTA
CCAACTCTTTTTCCGAAGGTAACTGGCTTCAGCAGAGCGCAGATACCAAATACTGTCCTTCTAGTGTAGC
CGTAGTTAGGCCACCACTTCAAGAACTCTGTAGCACCGCCTACATACCTCGCTCTGCTAATCCTGTTACC
AGTGGCTGCTGCCAGTGGCGATAAGTCGTGTCTTACCGGGTTGGACTCAAGACGATAGTTACCGGATAAG
GCGCAGCGGTCGGGCTGAACGGGGGGTTCGTGCACACAGCCCAGCTTGGAGCGAACGACCTACACCGAAC
TGAGATACCTACAGCGTGAGCTATGAGAAAGCGCCACGCTTCCCGAAGGGAGAAAGGCGGACAGGTATCC
GGTAAGCGGCAGGGTCGGAACAGGAGAGCGCACGAGGGAGCTTCCAGGGGGAAACGCCTGGTATCTTTAT
AGTCCTGTCGGGTTTCGCCACCTCTGACTTGAGCGTCGATTTTTGTGATGCTCGTCAGGGGGGCGGAGCC
TATGGAAAAACGCCAGCAACGCGGCCTTTTTACGGTTCCTGGCCTTTTGCTGGCCTTTTGCTCACATGTT
CTTTCCTGCGTTATCCCCTGATTCTGTGGATAACCGTATTACCGCCTTTGAGTGAGCTGATACCGCTCGC
CGCAGCCGAACGACCGAGCGCAGCGAGTCAGTGAGCGAGGAAGCGGAAGAGCGCCTGATGCGGTATTTTC
TCCTTACGCATCTGTGCGGTATTTCACACCGCAATGGTGCACTCTCAGTACAATCTGCTCTGATGCCGCA
TAGTTAAGCCAGTATACACTCCGCTATCGCTACGTGACTGGGTCATGGCTGCGCCCCGACACCCGCCAAC
ACCCGCTGACGCGCCCTGACGGGCTTGTCTGCTCCCGGCATCCGCTTACAGACAAGCTGTGACCGTCTCC
GGGAGCTGCATGTGTCAGAGGTTTTCACCGTCATCACCGAAACGCGCGAGGCAGCTGCGGTAAAGCTCAT
CAGCGTGGTCGTGAAGCGATTCACAGATGTCTGCCTGTTCATCCGCGTCCAGCTCGTTGAGTTTCTCCAG
AAGCGTTAATGTCTGGCTTCTGATAAAGCGGGCCATGTTAAGGGCGGTTTTTTCCTGTTTGGTCACTGAT
GCCTCCGTGTAAGGGGGATTTCTGTTCATGGGGGTAATGATACCGATGAAACGAGAGAGGATGCTCACGA
TACGGGTTACTGATGATGAACATGCCCGGTTACTGGAACGTTGTGAGGGTAAACAACTGGCGGTATGGAT
GCGGCGGGACCAGAGAAAAATCACTCAGGGTCAATGCCAGCGCTTCGTTAATACAGATGTAGGTGTTCCA
CAGGGTAGCCAGCAGCATCCTGCGATGCAGATCCGGAACATAATGGTGCAGGGCGCTGACTTCCGCGTTT
CCAGACTTTACGAAACACGGAAACCGAAGACCATTCATGTTGTTGCTCAGGTCGCAGACGTTTTGCAGCA
GCAGTCGCTTCACGTTCGCTCGCGTATCGGTGATTCATTCTGCTAACCAGTAAGGCAACCCCGCCAGCCT
AGCCGGGTCCTCAACGACAGGAGCACGATCATGCGCACCCGTGGCCAGGACCCAACGCTGCCCGAGATGC
GCCGCGTGCGGCTGCTGGAGATGGCGGACGCGATGGATATGTTCTGCCAAGGGTTGGTTTGCGCATTCAC
AGTTCTCCGCAAGAATTGATTGGCTCCAATTCTTGGAGTGGTGAATCCGTTAGCGAGGTGCCGCCGGCTT
CCATTCAGGTCGAGGTGGCCCGGCTCCATGCACCGCGACGCAACGCGGGGAGGCAGACAAGGTATAGGGC
GGCGCCTACAATCCATGCCAACCCGTTCCATGTGCTCGCCGAGGCGGCATAAATCGCCGTGACGATCAGC
GGTCCAATGATCGAAGTTAGGCTGGTAAGAGCCGCGAGCGATCCTTGAAGCTGTCCCTGATGGTCGTCAT
CTACCTGCCTGGACAGCATGGCCTGCAACGCGGGCATCCCGATGCCGCCGGAAGCGAGAAGAATCATAAT
GGGGAAGGCCATCCAGCCTCGCGTCGCGAACGCCAGCAAGACGTAGCCCAGCGCGTCGGCCGCCATGCCG
GCGATAATGGCCTGCTTCTCGCCGAAACGTTTGGTGGCGGGACCAGTGACGAAGGCTTGAGCGAGGGCGT
GCAAGATTCCGAATACCGCAAGCGACAGGCCGATCATCGTCGCGCTCCAGCGAAAGCGGTCCTCGCCGAA
AATGACCCAGAGCGCTGCCGGCACCTGTCCTACGAGTTGCATGATAAAGAAGACAGTCATAAGTGCGGCG
ACGATAGTCATGCCCCGCGCCCACCGGAAGGAGCTGACTGGGTTGAAGGCTCTCAAGGGCATCGGTCGAG
ATCCCGGTGCCTAATGAGTGAGCTAACTTACATTAATTGCGTTGCGCTCACTGCCCGCTTTCCAGTCGGG
AAACCTGTCGTGCCAGCTGCATTAATGAATCGGCCAACGCGCGGGGAGAGGCGGTTTGCGTATTGGGCGC
CAGGGTGGTTTTTCTTTTCACCAGTGAGACGGGCAACAGCTGATTGCCCTTCACCGCCTGGCCCTGAGAG
AGTTGCAGCAAGCGGTCCACGCTGGTTTGCCCCAGCAGGCGAAAATCCTGTTTGATGGTGGTTAACGGCG
GGATATAACATGAGCTGTCTTCGGTATCGTCGTATCCCACTACCGAGATATCCGCACCAACGCGCAGCCC
GGACTCGGTAATGGCGCGCATTGCGCCCAGCGCCATCTGATCGTTGGCAACCAGCATCGCAGTGGGAACG
ATGCCCTCATTCAGCATTTGCATGGTTTGTTGAAAACCGGACATGGCACTCCAGTCGCCTTCCCGTTCCG
CTATCGGCTGAATTTGATTGCGAGTGAGATATTTATGCCAGCCAGCCAGACGCAGACGCGCCGAGACAGA
ACTTAATGGGCCCGCTAACAGCGCGATTTGCTGGTGACCCAATGCGACCAGATGCTCCACGCCCAGTCGC
GTACCGTCTTCATGGGAGAAAATAATACTGTTGATGGGTGTCTGGTCAGAGACATCAAGAAATAACGCCG
GAACATTAGTGCAGGCAGCTTCCACAGCAATGGCATCCTGGTCATCCAGCGGATAGTTAATGATCAGCCC
ACTGACGCGTTGCGCGAGAAGATTGTGCACCGCCGCTTTACAGGCTTCGACGCCGCTTCGTTCTACCATC
GACACCACCACGCTGGCACCCAGTTGATCGGCGCGAGATTTAATCGCCGCGACAATTTGCGACGGCGCGT
GCAGGGCCAGACTGGAGGTGGCAACGCCAATCAGCAACGACTGTTTGCCCGCCAGTTGTTGTGCCACGCG
GTTGGGAATGTAATTCAGCTCCGCCATCGCCGCTTCCACTTTTTCCCGCGTTTTCGCAGAAACGTGGCTG
GCCTGGTTCACCACGCGGGAAACGGTCTGATAAGAGACACCGGCATACTCTGCGACATCGTATAACGTTA
CTGGTTTCACATTCACCACCCTGAATTGACTCTCTTCCGGGCGCTATCATGCCATACCGCGAAAGGTTTT
GCGCCATTCGATGGTGTCCGGGATCTCGACGCTCTCCCTTATGCGACTCCTGCATTAGGAAGCAGCCCAG
TAGTAGGTTGAGGCCGTTGAGCACCGCCGCCGCAAGGAATGGTGCATGCAAGGAGATGGCGCCCAACAGT
CCCCCGGCCACGGGGCCTGCCACCATACCCACGCCGAAACAAGCGCTCATGAGCCCGAAGTGGCGAGCCC
GATCTTCCCCATCGGTGATGTCGGCGATATAGGCGCCAGCAACCGCACCTGTGGCGCCGGTGATGCCGGC
CACGATGCGTCCGGCGTAGAGGATCGAGATCTCGATCCCGCGAAATTAATACGACTCACTATAGGGGAAT
TGTGAGCGGATAACAATTCCCCTCTAGAAATAATTTTGTTTAACTTTAAGAAGGAGATATACCATGGGCA
GCAGCCATCATCATCATCATCACAGCAGCGGCCTGGTGCCGCGCGGCAGCCATATGGCTAGCTGGAGCCA
TCCGCAGTTTGAAAAAGGTGGTGGTAGCGGTGGTGGTTCAGGTGGTAGTGCATGGTCACACCCTCAGTTT
GAGAAAATGTCGGACTCAGAAGTCAATCAAGAAGCTAAGCCAGAGGTCAAGCCAGAAGTCAAGCCTGAGA
CTCACATCAATTTAAAGGTGTCCGATGGATCTTCAGAGATCTTCTTCAAGATCAAAAAGACCACTCCTTT
AAGAAGGCTGATGGAAGCGTTCGCTAAAAGACAGGGTAAGGAAATGGACTCCTTAAGATTCTTGTACGAC
GGTATTAGAATCCAAGCTGATCAGACCCCTGAAGATTTGGACATGGAGGATAACGATATTATTGAGGCTC
ACAGAGAACAGATTGGTGGATCCATGAACGATAAACTGACCCTGTGGACCACACCGGCACCGAGTCCGAA
TTGTCGTCTGAATGCAGAAAAAGATGCAAAACTGACACTGGTTCTGACCAAATGTGGTAGCCAGATTCTG
GCAACCGTTAGCGTTCTGGCAGTTAAAGGTAGCCTGGCACCGATTAGCGGCACCGTTCAGAGCGCACATC
TGATTATTCGTTTTGATGAAAATGGCGTGCTGCTGAATAATAGCTTTCTGGATCCGGAATATTGGAATTT
TCGTAATGGTGATCTGACCGAAGGCACCGCATATACCAATGCAGTTGGTTTTATGCCGAATCTGAGCGCA
TATCCGAAAAGCCATGGTAAAACCGCAAAAAGCAATATTGTTAGCCAGGTGTATCTGAACGGCGATAAAA
CAAAACCGGTTACACTGACCATTACACTGAATGGCACCCAAGAAACCGGTGATACCACACCGAGCGCCTA
TAGCATGAGCTTTAGCTGGGATTGGAGCGGTCATAACTATATCAATGAAATTTTTGCGACCAGCAGCTAC
ACCTTTAGCTATATTGCACAAGAAAGCGGCAGCGAGACTCCCGGGACCTCAGAGTCCGCCACACCCGAAA
GTGCCATGGTAACCACCTTATCAGGTTTATCAGGTGAGCAAGGTCCGTCCGGTGATATGACAACTGAAGA
AGATAGTGCTACCCATATTAAATTCTCAAAACGTGATGAGGACGGCCGTGAGTTAGCTGGTGCAACTATG
GAGTTGCGTGATTCATCTGGTAAAACTATTAGTACATGGATTTCAGATGGACATGTGAAGGATTTCTACC
TGTATCCAGGAAAATATACATTTGTCGAAACCGCAGCACCAGACGGTTATGAGGTAGCAACTCCAATTGA
ATTTACAGTTAATGAGGACGGTCAGGTTACTGTAGATGGTGAAGCAACTGAAGGTGACGCTCATACTGGA
TCCAGTGATTATAAGGACGATGACGATAAGGATGGTTAGGCGGCCGCACTCGAGGCCCGAAAGGAAGCTA
AGTTGGCTGCTGCCACCGCTGAGCAATAACTAGCATAACCCCTTGGGGCCTCTAAACGGGTCTTGAGGGG
TTTTTTGCTGAAAGGAGGAACTATATCCGGATATCCCGCAAGAGGCCCGGCAGTACCGGCATAACCAAGC
CTATGCCTACAGCATCCAGGGTGACGGTGCCGAGGATGACGATGAGCGCATTGTTAGATTTCATACACGG
TGCCTGACTGCGTTAGCAATTTAACTGTGATAAACTACCGCATTAAAGCTTATCGATGATAAGCTGTCAA
ACATGAGAA
Features (pLannotate 1.2.2; 23 found; start..end, strand, type, name):
    104..208     +  promoter       AmpR promoter: bla
    209..1069    +  CDS            AmpR: β-lactamase; bla; confers resistance to ampicillin, carbenicillin, and related antibiotics
   1240..1828    +  rep_origin     ori: high-copy-number ColE1/pMB1/pBR322/pUC origin of replication
   2014..2153    -  misc_feature   bom: basis of mobility region from pBR322
   2255..2446    -  CDS            rop: Rop protein, which maintains plasmids at low copy number; rop
   2463..2843    +  CDS            YPB1_ECOLX: Protein predicted: Swiss-Prot protein existence level 4. From Escherichia coli.
   3085..3709    -  CDS            TcR (fragment): tetracycline efflux protein; tet; confers resistance to tetracycline
   3724..3745    -  protein_bind   CAP binding site: CAP binding activates transcription in the presence of cAMP. E. coli catabolite activator protein
   3758..4840    -  CDS            lacI: lac repressor; lacI; The lac repressor binds to the lac operator to inhibit transcription in E. coli. This inhibition can be relieved by adding lactose or isopropyl-β-D-thiogalactopyranoside (IPTG).
   4841..4918    -  promoter       lacI promoter: lacI
   4926..5205    -  CDS            TcR (fragment): tetracycline efflux protein; tet; confers resistance to tetracycline
   5227..5245    +  promoter       T7 promoter: promoter for bacteriophage T7 RNA polymerase
   5246..5270    +  protein_bind   lac operator: The lac repressor binds to the lac operator to inhibit transcription in E. coli. This inhibition can be relieved by adding lactose or isopropyl-β-D-thiogalactopyranoside (IPTG). lac repressor encoded by lacI
   5285..5307    +  RBS            RBS: efficient ribosome binding site from bacteriophage T7 gene 10 (Olins and Rangwala, 1989)
   5326..5342    +  CDS            capTEV™ (fragment): composite tag for in vivo biotinylation, TEV protease cleavage, and 6xHis tagging
   5353..5370    +  CDS            thrombin site: thrombin recognition and cleavage site
   5467..5759    +  CDS            SUMO (fragment): cleavable ubiquitin-like protein tag; S. cerevisiae SMT3 (truncated)
   5752..6324    +  CDS            SPIKE_ADE05 (fragment): Experimental evidence at protein level: Swiss-Prot protein existence level 1. Forms spikes that protrude from each vertex of the icosahedral capsid. Interacts with host coxsackievirus and adenovirus receptor CXADR located at the cell tight junctions to provide virion initial attachment to target cell. The fiber protein binds to CXADR with a higher affinity than CXADR binds to itself, thereby blocking the cell-cell adhesion function of CXADR dimers and leading to local disruption of the tight junction. Fiber protein present on neo- synthesized particles may thus disrupt the junctional integrity
   6325..6372    +  CDS            ABE(7.10) (fragment): adenine base editor comprising wild-type E. coli TadA fused to the evolved TadA*(7.10) mutant (Gaudelli et al., 2017)
   6775..6812    +  CDS            SET1 (fragment): solubility-enhancement tag derived from T7 phage gene 10B
   6820..6867    +  terminator     T7 terminator: transcription terminator for bacteriophage T7 RNA polymerase
   6890..6994    -  CDS            TcR (fragment): tetracycline efflux protein; tet; confers resistance to tetracycline
   7042..7070    -  promoter       tet promoter: E. coli promoter for tetracycline efflux protein gene
