[The description below was written by a language model from this plasmid's Addgene catalogue record and pLannotate feature annotations shown in this document.]
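Description:
TwinStrepSUMO-Ad5-SpyCatcher is a 7,079 nt bacterial expression plasmid built on a TwinStrep-SUMO backbone with pET/pBR322-style architecture. It carries the ColE1/pMB1-family origin along with the bom mobility region and rop gene, and it is selected with ampicillin through the bla gene under its own promoter. The catalogue lists it as high copy, although rop is normally associated with copy-number restraint. Several short tetracycline-resistance fragments and a tet promoter are annotated, and these appear to be non-functional remnants of the pBR322 ancestor interrupted by the expression cassette.

Expression is driven by a T7 promoter with an adjacent lac operator and the T7 gene 10 ribosome binding site. A plasmid-borne lacI gene supplies repressor, so transcription requires a T7 RNA polymerase-expressing E. coli host and is inducible with IPTG. A T7 terminator closes the cassette. The open reading frame begins with N-terminal tag sequences. The backbone name indicates a Twin-Strep affinity tag, which the automated annotation does not call directly. It reports only a small tag fragment and a thrombin cleavage site in this region. Next comes a yeast SMT3-derived SUMO domain, which typically aids solubility and allows tag removal by SUMO protease.

Fused to SUMO is a fragment of the adenovirus 5 fiber protein, the knob portion according to the stated purpose, which binds the CXADR receptor. A short match to a base editor most likely reflects a shared linker. The roughly 400 nt that follow are unannotated and presumably encode SpyCatcher, which forms a covalent bond with SpyTag-bearing partners. The plasmid is intended for affinity purification of this knob-SpyCatcher fusion, and the associated publication concerns targeted delivery with engineered bacterial nanosyringes.
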