Addgene plasmid #243751: TwinStrepSUMO-Ad5-SpyCatcher
Purpose: For affinity purification of A5 knob fused to SpyCatcher
Depositing lab: Feng Zhang. Depositing organization: Broad Institute. Publication: Targeted delivery of diverse biomolecules with engineered bacterial nanosyringes. Kreitz J, Yang V, Friedrich MJ, Pham J, Macrae RK, Zhang F. Nat Biotechnol. 2025 Aug 12. doi: 10.1038/s41587-025-02774-x. PubMed 40796978.
Backbone
  Vector backbone: TwinStrep-SUMO
  Vector type: Bacterial Expression
Growth in bacteria
  Bacterial resistance: Ampicillin, 100 μg/mL
  Growth temperature: 37°C
  Growth strain: NEB Stable
  Copy number: High Copy
Gene/Insert
  Gene/Insert name: Ad5-SpyCatcher
  Species: Synthetic
  Cloning method: Gibson Cloning
Terms and licenses: Academic/Nonprofit Terms; Industry Terms: Not Available to Industry
How to cite: TwinStrepSUMO-Ad5-SpyCatcher was a gift from Feng Zhang (Addgene plasmid # 243751 ; http://n2t.net/addgene:243751 ; RRID:Addgene_243751)
